>Addgene plasmid #89665 | pSB1A3_GFP_dT27 | depositor full sequence | sequence record 173780 | pSB1A3_GFP_dT27 sequence 7971 bps
AGTAAAAGATGCTGAAGATCAGTTGGGTGCACGAGTGGGTTATATCGAACTGGATCTCAACAGCGGTAAG
ATCCTTGAGAGTTTTCGCCCCGAAGAACGTTTTCCAATGATGAGCACTTTTAAAGTTCTGCTATGTGGCG
CGGTATTATCCCGTATTGACGCCGGGCAAGAGCAACTCGGTCGCCGCATACACTATTCTCAGAATGACTT
GGTTGAGTACTCACCAGTCACAGAAAAGCATCTTACGGATGGCATGACAGTAAGAGAATTATGCAGTGCT
GCCATAACCATGAGTGATAACACTGCGGCCAACTTACTTCTGACAACGATCGGAGGACCGAAGGAGCTAA
CCGCTTTTTTGCACAACATGGGGGATCATGTAACTCGCCTTGATCGTTGGGAACCGGAGCTGAATGAAGC
CATACCAAACGACGAGCGTGACACCACGATGCCTGTAGCAATGGCAACAACGTTGCGCAAACTATTAACT
GGCGAACTACTTACTCTAGCTTCCCGGCAACAATTAATAGACTGGATGGAGGCGGATAAAGTTGCAGGAC
CACTTCTGCGCTCGGCCCTTCCGGCTGGCTGGTTTATTGCTGATAAATCTGGAGCCGGTGAGCGTGGGTC
TCGCGGTATCATTGCAGCACTGGGGCCAGATGGTAAGCCCTCCCGTATCGTAGTTATCTACACGACGGGG
AGTCAGGCAACTATGGATGAACGAAATAGACAGATCGCTGAGATAGGTGCCTCACTGATTAAGCATTGGT
AACTGTCAGACCAAGTTTACTCATATATACTTTAGATTGATTTAAAACTTCATTTTTAATTTAAAAGGAT
CTAGGTGAAGATCCTTTTTGATAATCTCATGACCAAAATCCCTTAACGTGAGTTTTCGTTCCACTGAGCG
TCAGACCCCGTAGAAAAGATCAAAGGATCTTCTTGAGATCCTTTTTTTCTGCGCGTAATCTGCTGCTTGC
AAACAAAAAAACCACCGCTACCAGCGGTGGTTTGTTTGCCGGATCAAGAGCTACCAACTCTTTTTCCGAA
GGTAACTGGCTTCAGCAGAGCGCAGATACCAAATACTGTTCTTCTAGTGTAGCCGTAGTTAGGCCACCAC
TTCAAGAACTCTGTAGCACCGCCTACATACCTCGCTCTGCTAATCCTGTTACCAGTGGCTGCTGCCAGTG
GCGATAAGTCGTGTCTTACCGGGTTGGACTCAAGACGATAGTTACCGGATAAGGCGCAGCGGTCGGGCTG
AACGGGGGGTTCGTGCACACAGCCCAGCTTGGAGCGAACGACCTACACCGAACTGAGATACCTACAGCGT
GAGCTATGAGAAAGCGCCACGCTTCCCGAAGGGAGAAAGGCGGACAGGTATCCGGTAAGCGGCAGGGTCG
GAACAGGAGAGCGCACGAGGGAGCTTCCAGGGGGAAACGCCTGGTATCTTTATAGTCCTGTCGGGTTTCG
CCACCTCTGACTTGAGCGTCGATTTTTGTGATGCTCGTCAGGGGGGCGGAGCCTGTGGAAAAACGCCAGC
AACGCGGCCTTTTTACGGTTCCTGGCCTTTTGCTGGCCTTTTGCTCACATGTTCTTTCCTGCGTTATCCC
CTGATTCTGTGGATAACCGTATTACCGCCTTTGAGTGAGCTGATACCGCTCGCCGCAGCCGAACGACCGA
GCGCAGCGAGTCAGTGAGCGAGGAAGCCTGCATAACGCGAAGTAATCTTTTCGGTTTTAAAGAAAAAGGG
CAGGGTGGTGACACCTTGCCCTTTTTTGCCGGACTGCAGCGGCCGCTAGCTAATACGACTCACTATAGGG
AGACCACAACGGTTTCCCTCTAGAAATAATTTTGTTTAACTTTAAGAAGGAGATAAACAATGGGTAAAGG
AGAAGAACTTTTCACTGGAGTTGTCCCAATTCTTGTTGAATTAGATGGTGATGTTAATGGGCACAAATTT
TCTGTCAGTGGAGAGGGTGAAGGTGATGCAACATACGGAAAACTTACCCTTAAATTTATTTGCACTACTG
GAAAACTACCTGTTCCGTGGCCAACACTTGTCACTACTTTCTCTTATGGTGTTCAATGCTTTTCCCGTTA
TCCGGATCATATGAAACGGCATGACTTTTTCAAGAGTGCCATGCCCGAAGGTTATGTACAGGAACGCACT
ATATCTTTCAAAGATGACGGGAACTACAAGACGCGTGCTGAAGTCAAGTTTGAAGGTGATACCCTTGTTA
ATCGTATCGAGTTAAAAGGTATTGATTTTAAAGAAGATGGAAACATTCTCGGACACAAACTCGAGTACAA
CTATAACTCACACAATGTATACATCACGGCAGACAAACAAAAGAATGGAATCAAAGCTAACTTCAAAATT
CGCCACAACATTGAAGATGGATCCGTTCAACTAGCAGACCATTATCAACAAAATACTCCAATTGGCGATG
GCCCTGTCCTTTTACCAGACAACCATTACCTGTCCACACAATCTGCCCTTTCGAAAGATCCCAATGAAAA
GAGAGACCACATGGTCCTTCTTGAGTTTGTAACAGCTGCTGGGATTACACATGGCATGGATGAACTATAC
AAGTGGGGTCTTAGCGCGGGCGCCGTAGATTTGAGAACTTTGGGATATTCACAGCAGCAGCAGGAAAAGA
TCAAGCCCAAAGTGAGGTCGACAGTCGCGCAGCATCACGAAGCGCTGGTGGGTCATGGGTTTACACATGC
CCACATCGTAGCCTTGTCGCAGCACCCTGCAGCCCTTGGCACGGTCGCCGTCAAGTACCAGGACATGATT
GCGGCGTTGCCGGAAGCCACACATGAGGCGATCGTCGGTGTGGGGAAACAGTGGAGCGGAGCCCGAGCGC
TTGAGGCCCTGTTGACGGTCGCGGGAGAGCTGAGAGGGCCTCCCCTTCAGCTGGACACGGGCCAGTTGCT
GAAGATCGCGAAGCGGGGAGGAGTCACGGCGGTCGAGGCGGTGCACGCGTGGCGCAATGCGCTCACGGGA
GCACCCCTCAACCTGACCCCAGAGCAGGTCGTGGCGATCGCAAGCCACGACGGTGGCAAACAGGCTCTGG
AAACAGTACAGAGGCTGTTGCCTGTGCTGTGCCAAGCGCACGGGTTGACCCCAGAGCAGGTCGTGGCAAT
CGCGAGCAATAACGGTGGCAAACAGGCTCTGGAAACGGTGCAGAGGCTCCTTCCAGTGCTGTGCCAAGCG
CACGGACTTACCCCAGAGCAGGTCGTGGCCATTGCCTCGAATGGAGGTGGCAAACAGGCTCTGGAAACCG
TACAACGATTGCTGCCGGTGCTGTGCCAAGCGCACGGTTTAACCCCAGAGCAGGTCGTGGCAATCGCGAG
CAATAACGGTGGCAAACAGGCTCTGGAAACGGTGCAGAGGCTCCTTCCAGTGCTGTGCCAAGCGCACGGG
CTCACCCCAGAGCAGGTCGTGGCAATCGCCTCCAACATTGGTGGCAAACAGGCTCTGGAAACTGTCCAGC
GCCTGCTTCCCGTGCTGTGCCAAGCGCACGGTCTGACCCCAGAGCAGGTCGTGGCCATTGCCTCGAATGG
AGGTGGCAAACAGGCTCTGGAAACCGTACAACGATTGCTGCCGGTGCTGTGCCAAGCGCACGGGTTAACC
CCAGAGCAGGTCGTGGCAATCGCCTCCAACATTGGTGGCAAACAGGCTCTGGAAACTGTCCAGCGCCTGC
TTCCCGTGCTGTGCCAAGCGCACGGACTCACCCCAGAGCAGGTCGTGGCAATCGCCTCCAACATTGGTGG
CAAACAGGCTCTGGAAACTGTCCAGCGCCTGCTTCCCGTGCTGTGCCAAGCGCACGGTTTGACCCCAGAG
CAGGTCGTGGCCATTGCCTCGAATGGAGGTGGCAAACAGGCTCTGGAAACCGTACAACGATTGCTGCCGG
TGCTGTGCCAAGCGCACGGGTTGACCCCAGAGCAGGTCGTGGCCATTGCCTCGAATGGAGGTGGCAAACA
GGCTCTGGAAACCGTACAACGATTGCTGCCGGTGCTGTGCCAAGCGCACGGACTTACCCCAGAGCAGGTC
GTGGCCATTGCCTCGAATGGAGGTGGCAAACAGGCTCTGGAAACCGTACAACGATTGCTGCCGGTGCTGT
GCCAAGCGCACGGACTGACCCCAGAGCAGGTCGTGGCAATCGCGAGCAATAACGGTGGCAAACAGGCTCT
GGAAACGGTGCAGAGGCTCCTTCCAGTGCTGTGCCAAGCGCACGGCCTGACCCCAGAGCAGGTCGTGGCC
ATTGCCTCGAATGGAGGTGGCAAACAGGCTCTGGAAACCGTACAACGATTGCTGCCGGTGCTGTGCCAAG
CGCACGGTTTAACCCCAGAGCAGGTCGTGGCAATCGCGAGCAATAACGGTGGCAAACAGGCTCTGGAAAC
GGTGCAGAGGCTCCTTCCAGTGCTGTGCCAAGCGCACGGGCTCACCCCAGAGCAGGTCGTGGCGATCGCA
AGCCACGACGGTGGCAAACAGGCTCTGGAAACAGTACAGAGGCTGTTGCCTGTGCTGTGCCAAGCGCACG
GTCTGACCCCAGAGCAGGTCGTGGCAATCGCGAGCAATAACGGTGGCAAACAGGCTCTGGAAACGGTGCA
GAGGCTCCTTCCAGTGCTGTGCCAAGCGCACGGGTTAACCCCAGAGCAGGTCGTGGCAATCGCCTCCAAC
ATTGGTGGCAAACAGGCTCTGGAAACTGTCCAGCGCCTGCTTCCCGTGCTGTGCCAAGCGCACGGACTCA
CCCCAGAGCAGGTCGTGGCCATTGCCTCGAATGGAGGTGGCAAACAGGCTCTGGAAACCGTACAACGATT
GCTGCCGGTGCTGTGCCAAGCGCACGGGTTGACCCCAGAGCAGGTCGTGGCGATCGCAAGCCACGACGGT
GGCAAACAGGCTCTGGAAACAGTACAGAGGCTGTTGCCTGTGCTGTGCCAAGCGCACGGACTTACCCCAG
AGCAGGTCGTGGCCATTGCCTCGAATGGAGGTGGCAAACAGGCTCTGGAAACCGTACAACGATTGCTGCC
GGTGCTGTGCCAAGCGCACGGACTGAGCGCGGGCGCCGTAGATTTGAGAACTTTGGGATATTCACAGCAG
CAGCAGGAAAAGATCAAGCCCAAAGTGAGGTCGACAGTCGCGCAGCATCACGAAGCGCTGGTGGGTCATG
GGTTTACACATGCCCACATCGTAGCCTTGTCGCAGCACCCTGCAGCCCTTGGCACGGTCGCCGTCAAGTA
CCAGGACATGATTGCGGCGTTGCCGGAAGCCACACATGAGGCGATCGTCGGTGTGGGGAAACAGTGGAGC
GGAGCCCGAGCGCTTGAGGCCCTGTTGACGGTCGCGGGAGAGCTGAGAGGGCCTCCCCTTCAGCTGGACA
CGGGCCAGTTGCTGAAGATCGCGAAGCGGGGAGGAGTCACGGCGGTCGAGGCGGTGCACGCGTGGCGCAA
TGCGCTCACGGGAGCACCCCTCAACCTGACCCCAGAGCAGGTCGTGGCAATCGCCTCCAACATTGGTGGC
AAACAGGCTCTGGAAACTGTCCAGCGCCTGCTTCCCGTGCTGTGCCAAGCGCACGGTTTAACCCCAGAGC
AGGTCGTGGCAATCGCGAGCAATAACGGTGGCAAACAGGCTCTGGAAACGGTGCAGAGGCTCCTTCCAGT
GCTGTGCCAAGCGCACGGGCTCACCCCAGAGCAGGTCGTGGCCATTGCCTCGAATGGAGGTGGCAAACAG
GCTCTGGAAACCGTACAACGATTGCTGCCGGTGCTGTGCCAAGCGCACGGGTTAACCCCAGAGCAGGTCG
TGGCCATTGCCTCGAATGGAGGTGGCAAACAGGCTCTGGAAACCGTACAACGATTGCTGCCGGTGCTGTG
CCAAGCGCACGGGTTGACCCCAGAGCAGGTCGTGGCGATCGCAAGCCACGACGGTGGCAAACAGGCTCTG
GAAACAGTACAGAGGCTGTTGCCTGTGCTGTGCCAAGCGCACGGACTTACCCCAGAGCAGGTCGTGGCCA
TTGCCTCGAATGGAGGTGGCAAACAGGCTCTGGAAACCGTACAACGATTGCTGCCGGTGCTGTGCCAAGC
GCACGGACTGACCCCAGAGCAGGTCGTGGCAATCGCCTCCAACATTGGTGGCAAACAGGCTCTGGAAACT
GTCCAGCGCCTGCTTCCCGTGCTGTGCCAAGCGCACGGCCTGACCCCAGAGCAGGTCGTGGCGATCGCAA
GCCACGACGGTGGCAAACAGGCTCTGGAAACAGTACAGAGGCTGTTGCCTGTGCTGTGCCAAGCGCACGG
TTTAACCCCAGAGCAGGTCGTGGCAATCGCCTCCAACATTGGTGGCAAACAGGCTCTGGAAACTGTCCAG
CGCCTGCTTCCCGTGCTGTGCCAAGCGCACGGGCTCACCCCAGAGCAGGTCGTGGCCATTGCCTCGAATG
GAGGTGGCAAACAGGCTCTGGAAACCGTACAACGATTGCTGCCGGTGCTGTGCCAAGCGCACGGCCTAAC
CCCAGAGCAGGTCGTGGCAATCGCGAGCAATAACGGTGGCAAACAGGCTCTGGAAACGGTGCAGAGGCTC
CTTCCAGTGCTGTGCCAAGCGCACGGTCTGACCCCAGAGCAGGTCGTGGCCATTGCCTCGAATGGAGGTG
GCAAACAGGCTCTGGAAACCGTACAACGATTGCTGCCGGTGCTGTGCCAAGCGCACGGGTTAACCCCAGA
GCAGGTCGTGGCAATCGCGAGCAATAACGGTGGCAAACAGGCTCTGGAAACGGTGCAGAGGCTCCTTCCA
GTGCTGTGCCAAGCGCACGGACTCACCCCAGAGCAGGTCGTGGCGATCGCAAGCCACGACGGTGGCAAAC
AGGCTCTGGAAACAGTACAGAGGCTGTTGCCTGTGCTGTGCCAAGCGCACGGGTTGACCCCAGAGCAGGT
CGTGGCCATTGCCTCGAATGGAGGTGGCAAACAGGCTCTGGAAACCGTACAACGATTGCTGCCGGTGCTG
TGCCAAGCGCACGGACTTACCCCAGAGCAGGTCGTGGCAATCGCGAGCAATAACGGTGGCAAACAGGCTC
TGGAAACGGTGCAGAGGCTCCTTCCAGTGCTGTGCCAAGCGCACGGACTGACCCCAGAGCAGGTCGTGGC
AATCGCGAGCAATAACGGTGGCAAACAGGCTCTGGAAACGGTGCAGAGGCTCCTTCCAGTGCTGTGCCAA
GCGCACGGCCTGACCCCAGAGCAGGTCGTGGCCATTGCCTCGAATGGAGGTGGCAAACAGGCTCTGGAAA
CCGTACAACGATTGCTGCCGGTGCTGTGCCAAGCGCACGGTTTAACCCCAGAGCAGGTCGTGGCAATCGC
CTCCAACATTGGTGGCAAACAGGCTCTGGAAACTGTCCAGCGCCTGCTTCCCGTGCTGTGCCAAGCGCAC
GGGCTCACCCCAGAGCAGGTCGTGGCAATCGCCTCCAACATTGGTGGCAAACAGGCTCTGGAATCTATCG
TTGCTCAGCTGTCACGTCCGGACCCGGCTCTGGCTGCTCTGACCAACGACCACCTGGTTGCTCTGGCTTG
CCTGGGTGGTCGTCCGGCTATGGACGCTGTTAAAAAAGGCCTAGTGCCGCGCGGCAGCCACCACCATCAC
CATCATTAATTCCAGAAATCATCCTTAGCGAAAGCTAAGGATTTTTTTTATCTGAAATTCTGCCTCGTGA
TACGCCTATTTTTATAGGTTAATGTCATGATAATAATGGTTTCTTAGACGTCAGGTGGCACTTTTCGGGG
AAATGTGCGCGGAACCCCTATTTGTTTATTTTTCTAAATACATTCAAATATGTATCCGCTCATGAGACAA
TAACCCTGATAAATGCTTCAATAATATTGAAAAAGGAAGAGTATGAGTATTCAACATTTCCGTGTCGCCC
TTATTCCCTTTTTTGCGGCATTTTGCCTTCCTGTTTTTGCTCACCCAGAAACGCTGGTGAA
Features (pLannotate 1.2.2; 10 found; start..end, strand, type, name):
    943..1531    +  rep_origin     ori: high-copy-number ColE1/pMB1/pBR322/pUC origin of replication
   1726..1783    -  terminator     his operon terminator: This putative transcriptin terminator from the E. coli his operon has a 2-bp deletion introduced during synthesis. Its efficiency has not been determined.
   1801..1819    +  promoter       T7 promoter: promoter for bacteriophage T7 RNA polymerase
   1851..1873    +  RBS            RBS: efficient ribosome binding site from bacteriophage T7 gene 10 (Olins and Rangwala, 1989)
   1880..2593    +  CDS            &alpha;GFP: &alpha;GFP is a basic (constitutively fluorescent) long stokes shift fluorescent protein published in 1996, derived from Aequorea victoria.
   2606..3124    +  CDS            avrBs3 (fragment): AVRB3_XANEU - Experimental evidence at protein level: Swiss-Prot protein existence level 1. Avirulence protein. Acts as a transcription factor in C.annuum plants. In susceptible plants lacking the Bs3 resistance gene induces expression of a number of genes, including genes homologous to a family of auxin-induced genes, alpha-expansin genes, pectate lyase, anthocyanidin glucoside rhamnosyl transferase and at least one transcription factor, UPA20. Their expression leads to plant hypertrophy in mesophyll cells, probably mainly mediated by UPA20 (PubMed:17962565). In resistant plants induces the h
   5069..5587    +  CDS            avrXa10 (fragment): AVX10_XANOO - Experimental evidence at protein level: Swiss-Prot protein existence level 1. Avirulence protein. Induces the hypersensitive response (HR)in rice plants carrying the resistance gene Xa10. Activity depends on the presence of the core repeat domains; replacement with repeat domains from other proteins (AvrBs3 of X.euvesicatoria (AC P14727) or AvrXa7 of this organism) does not elicit the HR. Probably acts as a transcription factor in its host plant (rice) to induce plant resistance or disease. From Xanthomonas oryzae pv. oryzae.
   7645..7688    +  terminator     bacterial terminator: putative bacterial transcription terminator
   7778..7882    +  promoter       AmpR promoter: bla
   7883..772     +  CDS            AmpR (across the origin): β-lactamase; bla; confers resistance to ampicillin, carbenicillin, and related antibiotics
