>Addgene plasmid #89665 | pSB1A3_GFP_dT27 | addgene full sequence | sequence record 191957 | Addgene NGS Result
AGTAAAAGATGCTGAAGATCAGTTGGGTGCACGAGTGGGTTACATCGAACTGGATCTCAACAGCGGTAAG
ATCCTTGAGAGTTTTCGCCCCGAAGAACGTTTTCCAATGATGAGCACTTTTAAAGTTCTGCTATGTGGCG
CGGTATTATCCCGTATTGACGCCGGGCAAGAGCAACTCGGTCGCCGCATACACTATTCTCAGAATGACTT
GGTTGAGTACTCACCAGTCACAGAAAAGCATCTTACGGATGGCATGACAGTAAGAGAATTATGCAGTGCT
GCCATAACCATGAGTGATAACACTGCGGCCAACTTACTTCTGACAACGATCGGAGGACCGAAGGAGCTAA
CCGCTTTTTTGCACAACATGGGGGATCATGTAACTCGCCTTGATCGTTGGGAACCGGAGCTGAATGAAGC
CATACCAAACGACGAGCGTGACACCACGATGCCTGTAGCAATGGCAACAACGTTGCGCAAACTATTAACT
GGCGAACTACTTACTCTAGCTTCCCGGCAACAATTAATAGACTGGATGGAGGCGGATAAAGTTGCAGGAC
CACTTCTGCGCTCGGCCCTTCCGGCTGGCTGGTTTATTGCTGATAAATCTGGAGCCGGTGAGCGTGGGTC
TCGCGGTATCATTGCAGCACTGGGGCCAGATGGTAAGCCCTCCCGTATCGTAGTTATCTACACGACGGGG
AGTCAGGCAACTATGGATGAACGAAATAGACAGATCGCTGAGATAGGTGCCTCACTGATTAAGCATTGGT
AACTGTCAGACCAAGTTTACTCATATATACTTTAGATTGATTTAAAACTTCATTTTTAATTTAAAAGGAT
CTAGGTGAAGATCCTTTTTGATAATCTCATGACCAAAATCCCTTAACGTGAGTTTTCGTTCCACTGAGCG
TCAGACCCCGTAGAAAAGATCAAAGGATCTTCTTGAGATCCTTTTTTTCTGCGCGTAATCTGCTGCTTGC
AAACAAAAAAACCACCGCTACCAGCGGTGGTTTGTTTGCCGGATCAAGAGCTACCAACTCTTTTTCCGAA
GGTAACTGGCTTCAGCAGAGCGCAGATACCAAATACTGTTCTTCTAGTGTAGCCGTAGTTAGGCCACCAC
TTCAAGAACTCTGTAGCACCGCCTACATACCTCGCTCTGCTAATCCTGTTACCAGTGGCTGCTGCCAGTG
GCGATAAGTCGTGTCTTACCGGGTTGGACTCAAGACGATAGTTACCGGATAAGGCGCAGCGGTCGGGCTG
AACGGGGGGTTCGTGCACACAGCCCAGCTTGGAGCGAACGACCTACACCGAACTGAGATACCTACAGCGT
GAGCTATGAGAAAGCGCCACGCTTCCCGAAGGGAGAAAGGCGGACAGGTATCCGGTAAGCGGCAGGGTCG
GAACAGGAGAGCGCACGAGGGAGCTTCCAGGGGGAAACGCCTGGTATCTTTATAGTCCTGTCGGGTTTCG
CCACCTCTGACTTGAGCGTCGATTTTTGTGATGCTCGTCAGGGGGGCGGAGCCTGTGGAAAAACGCCAGC
AACGCGGCCTTTTTACGGTTCCTGGCCTTTTGCTGGCCTTTTGCTCACATGTTCTTTCCTGCGTTATCCC
CTGATTCTGTGGATAACCGTATTACCGCCTTTGAGTGAGCTGATACCGCTCGCCGCAGCCGAACGACCGA
GCGCAGCGAGTCAGTGAGCGAGGAAGCCTGCATAACGCGAAGTAATCTTTTCGGTTTTAAAGAAAAAGGG
CAGGGTGGTGACACCTTGCCCTTTTTTGCCGGACTGCAGCGGCCGCTAGCTAATACGACTCACTATAGGG
AGACCACAACGGTTTCCCTCTAGAAATAATTTTGTTTAACTTTAAGAAGGAGATAAACAATGGGTAAAGG
AGAAGAACTTTTCACTGGAGTTGTCCCAATTCTTGTTGAATTAGATGGTGATGTTAATGGGCACAAATTT
TCTGTCAGTGGAGAGGGTGAAGGTGATGCAACATACGGAAAACTTACCCTTAAATTTATTTGCACTACTG
GAAAACTACCTGTTCCGTGGCCAACACTTGTCACTACTTTCTCTTATGGTGTTCAATGCTTTTCCCGTTA
TCCGGATCATATGAAACGGCATGACTTTTTCAAGAGTGCCATGCCCGAAGGTTATGTACAGGAACGCACT
ATATCTTTCAAAGATGACGGGAACTACAAGACGCGTGCTGAAGTCAAGTTTGAAGGTGATACCCTTGTTA
ATCGTATCGAGTTAAAAGGTATTGATTTTAAAGAAGATGGAAACATTCTCGGACACAAACTCGAGTACAA
CTATAACTCACACAATGTATACATCACGGCAGACAAACAAAAGAATGGAATCAAAGCTAACTTCAAAATT
CGCCACAACATTGAAGATGGATCCGTTCAACTAGCAGACCATTATCAACAAAATACTCCAATTGGCGATG
GCCCTGTCCTTTTACCAGACAACCATTACCTGTCCACACAATCTGCCCTTTCGAAAGATCCCAATGAAAA
GAGAGACCACATGGTCCTTCTTGAGTTTGTAACAGCTGCTGGGATTACACATGGCATGGATGAACTATAC
AAGTGGGGTCTTAGCGCGGGCGCCGTAGATTTGAGAACTTTGGGATATTCACAGCAGCAGCAGGAAAAGA
TCAAGCCCAAAGTGAGGTCGACAGTCGCGCAGCATCACGAAGCGCTGGTGGGTCATGGGTTTACACATGC
CCACATCGTAGCCTTGTCGCAGCACCCTGCAGCCCTTGGCACGGTCGCCGTCAAGTACCAGGACATGATT
GCGGCGTTGCCGGAAGCCACACATGAGGCGATCGTCGGTGTGGGGAAACAGTGGAGCGGAGCCCGAGCGC
TTGAGGCCCTGTTGACGGTCGCGGGAGAGCTGAGAGGGCCTCCCCTTCAGCTGGACACGGGCCAGTTGCT
GAAGATCGCGAAGCGGGGAGGAGTCACGGCGGTCGAGGCGGTGCACGCGTGGCGCAATGCGCTCACGGGA
GCACCCCTCAACCTGACCCCAGAGCAGGTCGTGGCGATCGCAAGCCACGACGGTGGCAAACAGGCTCTGG
AAACAGTACAGAGGCTGTTGCCTGTGCTGTGCCAAGCGCACGGGTTGACCCCAGAGCAGGTCGTGGCAAT
CGCGAGCAATAACGGTGGCAAACAGGCTCTGGAAACGGTGCAGAGGCTCCTTCCAGTGCTGTGCCAAGCG
CACGGACTTACCCCAGAGCAGGTCGTGGCCATTGCCTCGAATGGAGGTGGCAAACAGGCTCTGGAAACCG
TACAACGATTGCTGCCGGTGCTGTGCCAAGCGCACGGTTTAACCCCAGAGCAGGTCGTGGCAATCGCGAG
CAATAACGGTGGCAAACAGGCTCTGGAAACGGTGCAGAGGCTCCTTCCAGTGCTGTGCCAAGCGCACGGG
CTCACCCCAGAGCAGGTCGTGGCAATCGCCTCCAACATTGGTGGCAAACAGGCTCTGGAAACTGTCCAGC
GCCTGCTTCCCGTGCTGTGCCAAGCGCACGGTCTGACCCCAGAGCAGGTCGTGGCCATTGCCTCGAATGG
AGGTGGCAAACAGGCTCTGGAAACCGTACAACGATTGCTGCCGGTGCTGTGCCAAGCGCACGGGTTAACC
CCAGAGCAGGTCGTGGCAATCGCCTCCAACATTGGTGGCAAACAGGCTCTGGAAACTGTCCAGCGCCTGC
TTCCCGTGCTGTGCCAAGCGCACGGACTCACCCCAGAGCAGGTCGTGGCAATCGCCTCCAACATTGGTGG
CAAACAGGCTCTGGAAACTGTCCAGCGCCTGCTTCCCGTGCTGTGCCAAGCGCACGGTTTGACCCCAGAG
CAGGTCGTGGCCATTGCCTCGAATGGAGGTGGCAAACAGGCTCTGGAAACCGTACAACGATTGCTGCCGG
TGCTGTGCCAAGCGCACGGGTTGACCCCAGAGCAGGTCGTGGCCATTGCCTCGAATGGAGGTGGCAAACA
GGCTCTGGAAACCGTACAACGATTGCTGCCGGTGCTGTGCCAAGCGCACGGACTTACCCCAGAGCAGGTC
GTGGCCATTGCCTCGAATGGAGGTGGCAAACAGGCTCTGGAAACCGTACAACGATTGCTGCCGGTGCTGT
GCCAAGCGCACGGACTGACCCCAGAGCAGGTCGTGGCAATCGCGAGCAATAACGGTGGCAAACAGGCTCT
GGAAACGGTGCAGAGGCTCCTTCCAGTGCTGTGCCAAGCGCACGGCCTGACCCCAGAGCAGGTCGTGGCC
ATTGCCTCGAATGGAGGTGGCAAACAGGCTCTGGAAACCGTACAACGATTGCTGCCGGTGCTGTGCCAAG
CGCACGGTTTAACCCCAGAGCAGGTCGTGGCAATCGCGAGCAATAACGGTGGCAAACAGGCTCTGGAAAC
GGTGCAGAGGCTCCTTCCAGTGCTGTGCCAAGCGCACGGGCTCACCCCAGAGCAGGTCGTGGCGATCGCA
AGCCACGACGGTGGCAAACAGGCTCTGGAAACAGTACAGAGGCTGTTGCCTGTGCTGTGCCAAGCGCACG
GTCTGACCCCAGAGCAGGTCGTGGCAATCGCGAGCAATAACGGTGGCAAACAGGCTCTGGAAACGGTGCA
GAGGCTCCTTCCAGTGCTGTGCCAAGCGCACGGGTTAACCCCAGAGCAGGTCGTGGCAATCGCCTCCAAC
ATTGGTGGCAAACAGGCTCTGGAAACTGTCCAGCGCCTGCTTCCCGTGCTGTGCCAAGCGCACGGACTCA
CCCCAGAGCAGGTCGTGGCCATTGCCTCGAATGGAGGTGGCAAACAGGCTCTGGAAACCGTACAACGATT
GCTGCCGGTGCTGTGCCAAGCGCACGGGTTGACCCCAGAGCAGGTCGTGGCGATCGCAAGCCACGACGGT
GGCAAACAGGCTCTGGAAACAGTACAGAGGCTGTTGCCTGTGCTGTGCCAAGCGCACGGACTTACCCCAG
AGCAGGTCGTGGCCATTGCCTCGAATGGAGGTGGCAAACAGGCTCTGGAAACCGTACAACGATTGCTGCC
GGTGCTGTGCCAAGCGCACGGACTGAGCGCGGGCGCCGTAGATTTGAGAACTTTGGGATATTCACAGCAG
CAGCAGGAAAAGATCAAGCCCAAAGTGAGGTCGACAGTCGCGCAGCATCACGAAGCGCTGGTGGGTCATG
GGTTTACACATGCCCACATCGTAGCCTTGTCGCAGCACCCTGCAGCCCTTGGCACGGTCGCCGTCAAGTA
CCAGGACATGATTGCGGCGTTGCCGGAAGCCACACATGAGGCGATCGTCGGTGTGGGGAAACAGTGGAGC
GGAGCCCGAGCGCTTGAGGCCCTGTTGACGGTCGCGGGAGAGCTGAGAGGGCCTCCCCTTCAGCTGGACA
CGGGCCAGTTGCTGAAGATCGCGAAGCGGGGAGGAGTCACGGCGGTCGAGGCGGTGCACGCGTGGCGCAA
TGCGCTCACGGGAGCACCCCTCAACCTGACCCCAGAGCAGGTCGTGGCAATCGCCTCCAACATTGGTGGC
AAACAGGCTCTGGAAACTGTCCAGCGCCTGCTTCCCGTGCTGTGCCAAGCGCACGGTTTAACCCCAGAGC
AGGTCGTGGCAATCGCGAGCAATAACGGTGGCAAACAGGCTCTGGAAACGGTGCAGAGGCTCCTTCCAGT
GCTGTGCCAAGCGCACGGGCTCACCCCAGAGCAGGTCGTGGCCATTGCCTCGAATGGAGGTGGCAAACAG
GCTCTGGAAACCGTACAACGATTGCTGCCGGTGCTGTGCCAAGCGCACGGGTTAACCCCAGAGCAGGTCG
TGGCCATTGCCTCGAATGGAGGTGGCAAACAGGCTCTGGAAACCGTACAACGATTGCTGCCGGTGCTGTG
CCAAGCGCACGGGTTGACCCCAGAGCAGGTCGTGGCGATCGCAAGCCACGACGGTGGCAAACAGGCTCTG
GAAACAGTACAGAGGCTGTTGCCTGTGCTGTGCCAAGCGCACGGACTTACCCCAGAGCAGGTCGTGGCCA
TTGCCTCGAATGGAGGTGGCAAACAGGCTCTGGAAACCGTACAACGATTGCTGCCGGTGCTGTGCCAAGC
GCACGGACTGACCCCAGAGCAGGTCGTGGCAATCGCCTCCAACATTGGTGGCAAACAGGCTCTGGAAACT
GTCCAGCGCCTGCTTCCCGTGCTGTGCCAAGCGCACGGCCTGACCCCAGAGCAGGTCGTGGCGATCGCAA
GCCACGACGGTGGCAAACAGGCTCTGGAAACAGTACAGAGGCTGTTGCCTGTGCTGTGCCAAGCGCACGG
TTTAACCCCAGAGCAGGTCGTGGCAATCGCCTCCAACATTGGTGGCAAACAGGCTCTGGAAACTGTCCAG
CGCCTGCTTCCCGTGCTGTGCCAAGCGCACGGGCTCACCCCAGAGCAGGTCGTGGCCATTGCCTCGAATG
GAGGTGGCAAACAGGCTCTGGAAACCGTACAACGATTGCTGCCGGTGCTGTGCCAAGCGCACGGCCTAAC
CCCAGAGCAGGTCGTGGCAATCGCGAGCAATAACGGTGGCAAACAGGCTCTGGAAACGGTGCAGAGGCTC
CTTCCAGTGCTGTGCCAAGCGCACGGTCTGACCCCAGAGCAGGTCGTGGCCATTGCCTCGAATGGAGGTG
GCAAACAGGCTCTGGAAACCGTACAACGATTGCTGCCGGTGCTGTGCCAAGCGCACGGGTTAACCCCAGA
GCAGGTCGTGGCAATCGCGAGCAATAACGGTGGCAAACAGGCTCTGGAAACGGTGCAGAGGCTCCTTCCA
GTGCTGTGCCAAGCGCACGGACTCACCCCAGAGCAGGTCGTGGCGATCGCAAGCCACGACGGTGGCAAAC
AGGCTCTGGAAACAGTACAGAGGCTGTTGCCTGTGCTGTGCCAAGCGCACGGGTTGACCCCAGAGCAGGT
CGTGGCCATTGCCTCGAATGGAGGTGGCAAACAGGCTCTGGAAACCGTACAACGATTGCTGCCGGTGCTG
TGCCAAGCGCACGGACTTACCCCAGAGCAGGTCGTGGCAATCGCGAGCAATAACGGTGGCAAACAGGCTC
TGGAAACGGTGCAGAGGCTCCTTCCAGTGCTGTGCCAAGCGCACGGACTGACCCCAGAGCAGGTCGTGGC
AATCGCGAGCAATAACGGTGGCAAACAGGCTCTGGAAACGGTGCAGAGGCTCCTTCCAGTGCTGTGCCAA
GCGCACGGCCTGACCCCAGAGCAGGTCGTGGCCATTGCCTCGAATGGAGGTGGCAAACAGGCTCTGGAAA
CCGTACAACGATTGCTGCCGGTGCTGTGCCAAGCGCACGGTTTAACCCCAGAGCAGGTCGTGGCAATCGC
CTCCAACATTGGTGGCAAACAGGCTCTGGAAACTGTCCAGCGCCTGCTTCCCGTGCTGTGCCAAGCGCAC
GGGCTCACCCCAGAGCAGGTCGTGGCAATCGCCTCCAACATTGGTGGCAAACAGGCTCTGGAATCTATCG
TTGCTCAGCTGTCACGTCCGGACCCGGCTCTGGCTGCTCTGACCAACGACCACCTGGTTGCTCTGGCTTG
CCTGGGTGGTCGTCCGGCTATGGACGCTGTTAAAAAAGGCCTAGTGCCGCGCGGCAGCCACCACCATCAC
CATCATTAATTCCAGAAATCATCCTTAGCGAAAGCTAAGGATTTTTTTTATCTGAAATTCTGCCTCGTGA
TACGCCTATTTTTATAGGTTAATGTCATGATAATAATGGTTTCTTAGACGTCAGGTGGCACTTTTCGGGG
AAATGTGCGCGGAACCCCTATTTGTTTATTTTTCTAAATACATTCAAATATGTATCCGCTCATGAGACAA
TAACCCTGATAAATGCTTCAATAATATTGAAAAAGGAAGAGTATGAGTATTCAACATTTCCGTGTCGCCC
TTATTCCCTTTTTTGCGGCATTTTGCCTTCCTGTTTTTGCTCACCCAGAAACGCTGGTGAA
Features (pLannotate 1.2.2; 10 found; start..end, strand, type, name):
    943..1531    +  rep_origin     ori: high-copy-number ColE1/pMB1/pBR322/pUC origin of replication
   1726..1783    -  terminator     his operon terminator: This putative transcriptin terminator from the E. coli his operon has a 2-bp deletion introduced during synthesis. Its efficiency has not been determined.
   1801..1819    +  promoter       T7 promoter: promoter for bacteriophage T7 RNA polymerase
   1851..1873    +  RBS            RBS: efficient ribosome binding site from bacteriophage T7 gene 10 (Olins and Rangwala, 1989)
   1880..2593    +  CDS            &alpha;GFP: &alpha;GFP is a basic (constitutively fluorescent) long stokes shift fluorescent protein published in 1996, derived from Aequorea victoria.
   2606..3124    +  CDS            avrBs3 (fragment): AVRB3_XANEU - Experimental evidence at protein level: Swiss-Prot protein existence level 1. Avirulence protein. Acts as a transcription factor in C.annuum plants. In susceptible plants lacking the Bs3 resistance gene induces expression of a number of genes, including genes homologous to a family of auxin-induced genes, alpha-expansin genes, pectate lyase, anthocyanidin glucoside rhamnosyl transferase and at least one transcription factor, UPA20. Their expression leads to plant hypertrophy in mesophyll cells, probably mainly mediated by UPA20 (PubMed:17962565). In resistant plants induces the h
   5069..5587    +  CDS            avrXa10 (fragment): AVX10_XANOO - Experimental evidence at protein level: Swiss-Prot protein existence level 1. Avirulence protein. Induces the hypersensitive response (HR)in rice plants carrying the resistance gene Xa10. Activity depends on the presence of the core repeat domains; replacement with repeat domains from other proteins (AvrBs3 of X.euvesicatoria (AC P14727) or AvrXa7 of this organism) does not elicit the HR. Probably acts as a transcription factor in its host plant (rice) to induce plant resistance or disease. From Xanthomonas oryzae pv. oryzae.
   7645..7688    +  terminator     bacterial terminator: putative bacterial transcription terminator
   7778..7882    +  promoter       AmpR promoter: bla
   7883..772     +  CDS            AmpR (across the origin): β-lactamase; bla; confers resistance to ampicillin, carbenicillin, and related antibiotics
