[The description below was written by a language model from this plasmid's Addgene catalogue record and pLannotate feature annotations shown in this document.]
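Description:
pSB1A3_GFP_dT27 is a bacterial expression plasmid of about 8 kb built on pSB1A3, a high-copy cloning backbone from the iGEM parts registry. It replicates in E. coli from a ColE1/pUC-type origin and is selected with ampicillin through a β-lactamase gene driven by its own bla promoter. The cloning region is flanked by transcription terminators (a his operon terminator upstream in reverse orientation and a putative bacterial terminator downstream), which insulate the insert from read-through transcription.

The payload is a synthetic open reading frame of roughly 6 kb encoding GFP_dT27, a "double-TAL" staple protein. Expression is driven by a T7 promoter followed by the efficient ribosome binding site from phage T7 gene 10, so production requires a source of T7 RNA polymerase, either in a suitable host or in a cell-free system. The coding region begins with cycle3-GFP, annotated in the feature table as an Aequorea victoria αGFP variant. This is fused N-terminally to two transcription activator-like (TAL) effector DNA-binding modules in tandem. The automated annotation recognises only short fragments homologous to the Xanthomonas proteins AvrBs3 and AvrXa10 at the start of each TAL unit, and the repeat arrays that fill most of the insert are left unannotated. A His6 tag is recorded at the C terminus, presumably for affinity purification, although it is not annotated in the feature table.

The two linked TAL domains would let one protein bind two separate double-stranded DNA target sequences and hold them together. This fits the depositor's work on self-assembling, genetically encoded DNA–protein hybrid nanostructures, with the GFP fusion providing a fluorescent label. The target sequences of dT27 are not stated in the record.
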