Addgene plasmid #89665: pSB1A3_GFP_dT27
Purpose: expression of doubleTAL staple protein dT27 with N-terminally fused cycle3-GFP
Depositing lab: Hendrik Dietz. Depositing organization: Technische Universitaet Muenchen (TUM). Publication: Self-assembly of genetically encoded DNA-protein hybrid nanoscale shapes. Praetorius F, Dietz H. Science. 2017 Mar 24;355(6331). pii: eaam5488. doi: 10.1126/science.aam5488. PubMed 28336611.
Backbone
  Vector backbone: pSB1A3
  Backbone manufacturer: igem parts registry
  Vector type: Bacterial Expression
Growth in bacteria
  Bacterial resistance: Ampicillin, 100 μg/mL
  Growth temperature: 37°C
  Growth strain: DH5alpha
  Copy number: High Copy
Gene/Insert
  Gene/Insert name: GFP_dT27
  Species: Synthetic
  Insert size (bp): 6000
  Promoter: T7
  Tag / fusion protein: His6 (C terminal on insert)
  Cloning method: Restriction Enzyme; 5′ cloning site unknown (unknown if destroyed); 3′ cloning site unknown (unknown if destroyed)
  Sequencing primers: 5′ attaccgcctttgagtgagc; 3′ tgccacctgacgtctaagaa
Terms and licenses: Academic/Nonprofit Terms; Industry Terms: Not Available to Industry
How to cite: pSB1A3_GFP_dT27 was a gift from Hendrik Dietz (Addgene plasmid # 89665 ; http://n2t.net/addgene:89665 ; RRID:Addgene_89665)
