>Addgene plasmid #89665 | pSB1A3_GFP_dT27 | depositor partial sequence | sequence record 173744 | ORF
ATGGGTAAAGGAGAAGAACTTTTCACTGGAGTTGTCCCAATTCTTGTTGAATTAGATGGTGATGTTAATG
GGCACAAATTTTCTGTCAGTGGAGAGGGTGAAGGTGATGCAACATACGGAAAACTTACCCTTAAATTTAT
TTGCACTACTGGAAAACTACCTGTTCCGTGGCCAACACTTGTCACTACTTTCTCTTATGGTGTTCAATGC
TTTTCCCGTTATCCGGATCATATGAAACGGCATGACTTTTTCAAGAGTGCCATGCCCGAAGGTTATGTAC
AGGAACGCACTATATCTTTCAAAGATGACGGGAACTACAAGACGCGTGCTGAAGTCAAGTTTGAAGGTGA
TACCCTTGTTAATCGTATCGAGTTAAAAGGTATTGATTTTAAAGAAGATGGAAACATTCTCGGACACAAA
CTCGAGTACAACTATAACTCACACAATGTATACATCACGGCAGACAAACAAAAGAATGGAATCAAAGCTA
ACTTCAAAATTCGCCACAACATTGAAGATGGATCCGTTCAACTAGCAGACCATTATCAACAAAATACTCC
AATTGGCGATGGCCCTGTCCTTTTACCAGACAACCATTACCTGTCCACACAATCTGCCCTTTCGAAAGAT
CCCAATGAAAAGAGAGACCACATGGTCCTTCTTGAGTTTGTAACAGCTGCTGGGATTACACATGGCATGG
ATGAACTATACAAGTGGGGTCTTAGCGCGGGCGCCGTAGATTTGAGAACTTTGGGATATTCACAGCAGCA
GCAGGAAAAGATCAAGCCCAAAGTGAGGTCGACAGTCGCGCAGCATCACGAAGCGCTGGTGGGTCATGGG
TTTACACATGCCCACATCGTAGCCTTGTCGCAGCACCCTGCAGCCCTTGGCACGGTCGCCGTCAAGTACC
AGGACATGATTGCGGCGTTGCCGGAAGCCACACATGAGGCGATCGTCGGTGTGGGGAAACAGTGGAGCGG
AGCCCGAGCGCTTGAGGCCCTGTTGACGGTCGCGGGAGAGCTGAGAGGGCCTCCCCTTCAGCTGGACACG
GGCCAGTTGCTGAAGATCGCGAAGCGGGGAGGAGTCACGGCGGTCGAGGCGGTGCACGCGTGGCGCAATG
CGCTCACGGGAGCACCCCTCAACCTGACCCCAGAGCAGGTCGTGGCGATCGCAAGCCACGACGGTGGCAA
ACAGGCTCTGGAAACAGTACAGAGGCTGTTGCCTGTGCTGTGCCAAGCGCACGGGTTGACCCCAGAGCAG
GTCGTGGCAATCGCGAGCAATAACGGTGGCAAACAGGCTCTGGAAACGGTGCAGAGGCTCCTTCCAGTGC
TGTGCCAAGCGCACGGACTTACCCCAGAGCAGGTCGTGGCCATTGCCTCGAATGGAGGTGGCAAACAGGC
TCTGGAAACCGTACAACGATTGCTGCCGGTGCTGTGCCAAGCGCACGGTTTAACCCCAGAGCAGGTCGTG
GCAATCGCGAGCAATAACGGTGGCAAACAGGCTCTGGAAACGGTGCAGAGGCTCCTTCCAGTGCTGTGCC
AAGCGCACGGGCTCACCCCAGAGCAGGTCGTGGCAATCGCCTCCAACATTGGTGGCAAACAGGCTCTGGA
AACTGTCCAGCGCCTGCTTCCCGTGCTGTGCCAAGCGCACGGTCTGACCCCAGAGCAGGTCGTGGCCATT
GCCTCGAATGGAGGTGGCAAACAGGCTCTGGAAACCGTACAACGATTGCTGCCGGTGCTGTGCCAAGCGC
ACGGGTTAACCCCAGAGCAGGTCGTGGCAATCGCCTCCAACATTGGTGGCAAACAGGCTCTGGAAACTGT
CCAGCGCCTGCTTCCCGTGCTGTGCCAAGCGCACGGACTCACCCCAGAGCAGGTCGTGGCAATCGCCTCC
AACATTGGTGGCAAACAGGCTCTGGAAACTGTCCAGCGCCTGCTTCCCGTGCTGTGCCAAGCGCACGGTT
TGACCCCAGAGCAGGTCGTGGCCATTGCCTCGAATGGAGGTGGCAAACAGGCTCTGGAAACCGTACAACG
ATTGCTGCCGGTGCTGTGCCAAGCGCACGGGTTGACCCCAGAGCAGGTCGTGGCCATTGCCTCGAATGGA
GGTGGCAAACAGGCTCTGGAAACCGTACAACGATTGCTGCCGGTGCTGTGCCAAGCGCACGGACTTACCC
CAGAGCAGGTCGTGGCCATTGCCTCGAATGGAGGTGGCAAACAGGCTCTGGAAACCGTACAACGATTGCT
GCCGGTGCTGTGCCAAGCGCACGGACTGACCCCAGAGCAGGTCGTGGCAATCGCGAGCAATAACGGTGGC
AAACAGGCTCTGGAAACGGTGCAGAGGCTCCTTCCAGTGCTGTGCCAAGCGCACGGCCTGACCCCAGAGC
AGGTCGTGGCCATTGCCTCGAATGGAGGTGGCAAACAGGCTCTGGAAACCGTACAACGATTGCTGCCGGT
GCTGTGCCAAGCGCACGGTTTAACCCCAGAGCAGGTCGTGGCAATCGCGAGCAATAACGGTGGCAAACAG
GCTCTGGAAACGGTGCAGAGGCTCCTTCCAGTGCTGTGCCAAGCGCACGGGCTCACCCCAGAGCAGGTCG
TGGCGATCGCAAGCCACGACGGTGGCAAACAGGCTCTGGAAACAGTACAGAGGCTGTTGCCTGTGCTGTG
CCAAGCGCACGGTCTGACCCCAGAGCAGGTCGTGGCAATCGCGAGCAATAACGGTGGCAAACAGGCTCTG
GAAACGGTGCAGAGGCTCCTTCCAGTGCTGTGCCAAGCGCACGGGTTAACCCCAGAGCAGGTCGTGGCAA
TCGCCTCCAACATTGGTGGCAAACAGGCTCTGGAAACTGTCCAGCGCCTGCTTCCCGTGCTGTGCCAAGC
GCACGGACTCACCCCAGAGCAGGTCGTGGCCATTGCCTCGAATGGAGGTGGCAAACAGGCTCTGGAAACC
GTACAACGATTGCTGCCGGTGCTGTGCCAAGCGCACGGGTTGACCCCAGAGCAGGTCGTGGCGATCGCAA
GCCACGACGGTGGCAAACAGGCTCTGGAAACAGTACAGAGGCTGTTGCCTGTGCTGTGCCAAGCGCACGG
ACTTACCCCAGAGCAGGTCGTGGCCATTGCCTCGAATGGAGGTGGCAAACAGGCTCTGGAAACCGTACAA
CGATTGCTGCCGGTGCTGTGCCAAGCGCACGGACTGAGCGCGGGCGCCGTAGATTTGAGAACTTTGGGAT
ATTCACAGCAGCAGCAGGAAAAGATCAAGCCCAAAGTGAGGTCGACAGTCGCGCAGCATCACGAAGCGCT
GGTGGGTCATGGGTTTACACATGCCCACATCGTAGCCTTGTCGCAGCACCCTGCAGCCCTTGGCACGGTC
GCCGTCAAGTACCAGGACATGATTGCGGCGTTGCCGGAAGCCACACATGAGGCGATCGTCGGTGTGGGGA
AACAGTGGAGCGGAGCCCGAGCGCTTGAGGCCCTGTTGACGGTCGCGGGAGAGCTGAGAGGGCCTCCCCT
TCAGCTGGACACGGGCCAGTTGCTGAAGATCGCGAAGCGGGGAGGAGTCACGGCGGTCGAGGCGGTGCAC
GCGTGGCGCAATGCGCTCACGGGAGCACCCCTCAACCTGACCCCAGAGCAGGTCGTGGCAATCGCCTCCA
ACATTGGTGGCAAACAGGCTCTGGAAACTGTCCAGCGCCTGCTTCCCGTGCTGTGCCAAGCGCACGGTTT
AACCCCAGAGCAGGTCGTGGCAATCGCGAGCAATAACGGTGGCAAACAGGCTCTGGAAACGGTGCAGAGG
CTCCTTCCAGTGCTGTGCCAAGCGCACGGGCTCACCCCAGAGCAGGTCGTGGCCATTGCCTCGAATGGAG
GTGGCAAACAGGCTCTGGAAACCGTACAACGATTGCTGCCGGTGCTGTGCCAAGCGCACGGGTTAACCCC
AGAGCAGGTCGTGGCCATTGCCTCGAATGGAGGTGGCAAACAGGCTCTGGAAACCGTACAACGATTGCTG
CCGGTGCTGTGCCAAGCGCACGGGTTGACCCCAGAGCAGGTCGTGGCGATCGCAAGCCACGACGGTGGCA
AACAGGCTCTGGAAACAGTACAGAGGCTGTTGCCTGTGCTGTGCCAAGCGCACGGACTTACCCCAGAGCA
GGTCGTGGCCATTGCCTCGAATGGAGGTGGCAAACAGGCTCTGGAAACCGTACAACGATTGCTGCCGGTG
CTGTGCCAAGCGCACGGACTGACCCCAGAGCAGGTCGTGGCAATCGCCTCCAACATTGGTGGCAAACAGG
CTCTGGAAACTGTCCAGCGCCTGCTTCCCGTGCTGTGCCAAGCGCACGGCCTGACCCCAGAGCAGGTCGT
GGCGATCGCAAGCCACGACGGTGGCAAACAGGCTCTGGAAACAGTACAGAGGCTGTTGCCTGTGCTGTGC
CAAGCGCACGGTTTAACCCCAGAGCAGGTCGTGGCAATCGCCTCCAACATTGGTGGCAAACAGGCTCTGG
AAACTGTCCAGCGCCTGCTTCCCGTGCTGTGCCAAGCGCACGGGCTCACCCCAGAGCAGGTCGTGGCCAT
TGCCTCGAATGGAGGTGGCAAACAGGCTCTGGAAACCGTACAACGATTGCTGCCGGTGCTGTGCCAAGCG
CACGGCCTAACCCCAGAGCAGGTCGTGGCAATCGCGAGCAATAACGGTGGCAAACAGGCTCTGGAAACGG
TGCAGAGGCTCCTTCCAGTGCTGTGCCAAGCGCACGGTCTGACCCCAGAGCAGGTCGTGGCCATTGCCTC
GAATGGAGGTGGCAAACAGGCTCTGGAAACCGTACAACGATTGCTGCCGGTGCTGTGCCAAGCGCACGGG
TTAACCCCAGAGCAGGTCGTGGCAATCGCGAGCAATAACGGTGGCAAACAGGCTCTGGAAACGGTGCAGA
GGCTCCTTCCAGTGCTGTGCCAAGCGCACGGACTCACCCCAGAGCAGGTCGTGGCGATCGCAAGCCACGA
CGGTGGCAAACAGGCTCTGGAAACAGTACAGAGGCTGTTGCCTGTGCTGTGCCAAGCGCACGGGTTGACC
CCAGAGCAGGTCGTGGCCATTGCCTCGAATGGAGGTGGCAAACAGGCTCTGGAAACCGTACAACGATTGC
TGCCGGTGCTGTGCCAAGCGCACGGACTTACCCCAGAGCAGGTCGTGGCAATCGCGAGCAATAACGGTGG
CAAACAGGCTCTGGAAACGGTGCAGAGGCTCCTTCCAGTGCTGTGCCAAGCGCACGGACTGACCCCAGAG
CAGGTCGTGGCAATCGCGAGCAATAACGGTGGCAAACAGGCTCTGGAAACGGTGCAGAGGCTCCTTCCAG
TGCTGTGCCAAGCGCACGGCCTGACCCCAGAGCAGGTCGTGGCCATTGCCTCGAATGGAGGTGGCAAACA
GGCTCTGGAAACCGTACAACGATTGCTGCCGGTGCTGTGCCAAGCGCACGGTTTAACCCCAGAGCAGGTC
GTGGCAATCGCCTCCAACATTGGTGGCAAACAGGCTCTGGAAACTGTCCAGCGCCTGCTTCCCGTGCTGT
GCCAAGCGCACGGGCTCACCCCAGAGCAGGTCGTGGCAATCGCCTCCAACATTGGTGGCAAACAGGCTCT
GGAATCTATCGTTGCTCAGCTGTCACGTCCGGACCCGGCTCTGGCTGCTCTGACCAACGACCACCTGGTT
GCTCTGGCTTGCCTGGGTGGTCGTCCGGCTATGGACGCTGTTAAAAAAGGCCTAGTGCCGCGCGGCAGCC
ACCACCATCACCATCATTAA
